Addgene plasmid #231279: pAVEC1_C-mEGFP
Purpose: (Empty Backbone) For stably expressing fusion proteins with C terminally tagged mEGFP in plants
Depositing lab: Jacob Brunkard. Depositing organization: University of Wisconsin, Madison. Publication: Seamless, modular binary vectors for plant cell and molecular biology. Greenhalgh R, Horner W, Klimpel KA, Chatterjee S, Scarpin MR, Brunkard JO. Plant Biotechnol J. 2025 Jun 26. doi: 10.1111/pbi.70233. PubMed 40574375.
Backbone
  Vector backbone: Backbone assembled from fragments of pENTR, pEG103, and NPTII
  Vector type: Plant Expression
  Selectable markers: Basta
  Tag / fusion protein: mEGFP (C terminal on insert)
Growth in bacteria
  Bacterial resistance: Kanamycin, 50 μg/mL
  Growth temperature: 37°C
  Growth strain: DH5alpha
  Copy number: Unknown
Gene/Insert
  Gene/Insert name: None
  Mutation: N/A
  Tag / fusion protein: mEGFP (C terminal on insert)
Terms and licenses: Academic/Nonprofit Terms; Industry Terms: Not Available to Industry
Depositor comments: No gene inserted in primary locus, this is a vector backbone. pAVEC1 has a bialaphos resistance (BAR) cassette inserted in a secondary locus for glufosinate selection during plant transformation.
How to cite: pAVEC1_C-mEGFP was a gift from Jacob Brunkard (Addgene plasmid # 231279 ; http://n2t.net/addgene:231279 ; RRID:Addgene_231279)
