[The description below was written by a language model from this plasmid's Addgene catalogue record and pLannotate feature annotations shown in this document.]
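Description:
pAVEC1_C-mEGFP is an empty binary vector for Agrobacterium-mediated stable transformation of plants, designed so that a gene of interest can be expressed as a fusion with monomeric EGFP at its C terminus. According to the record, the backbone was assembled from fragments of pENTR, pEG103 and an NPTII-derived piece. It carries two replication systems. A high-copy ColE1/pUC-type origin supports propagation in E. coli, and the pVS1 module (RepA replication protein, StaA stability protein and oriV) supports stable maintenance in Agrobacterium. Bacterial selection is by kanamycin, through an aph(3')-Ia KanR gene that, by its position in the feature map, appears to lie in the backbone outside the T-DNA.

The annotated T-DNA begins with two tandem octopine-type left border repeats. No right border was annotated by the automated feature call, although one would be expected between the expression cassette and KanR. Next to the left border, in reverse orientation, is the plant selection cassette. It consists of the bar gene (phosphinothricin acetyltransferase) between the mannopine synthase promoter and terminator, and it gives glufosinate/bialaphos (Basta) resistance to transformed plants. The primary expression cassette has a duplicated CaMV 35S promoter for strong constitutive transcription, then the TMV Ω leader as a translational enhancer. A short unannotated gap follows, which is presumably where the insert is cloned, and then come the mEGFP coding sequence and a CaMV polyadenylation signal. No gene occupies this locus in the deposited plasmid, and the record does not describe the cloning site or method. The vector belongs to a modular series of plant binary vectors and suits live-cell localisation and expression studies of GFP-tagged proteins in stable transgenic lines.
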