Features (pLannotate 1.2.2; 15 found; start..end, strand, type, name):
      1..589     +  rep_origin     ori: high-copy-number ColE1/pMB1/pBR322/pUC origin of replication
    827..1456    +  CDS            pVS1 StaA: stability protein from the Pseudomonas plasmid pVS1 (Heeb et al., 2000)
   1885..2958    +  CDS            pVS1 RepA: replication protein from the Pseudomonas plasmid pVS1 (Heeb et al., 2000)
   3024..3218    +  rep_origin     pVS1 oriV: origin of replication for the Pseudomonas plasmid pVS1 (Heeb et al., 2000)
   3385..3408    +  misc_feature   LB T-DNA repeat: left border repeat from octopine Ach5 T-DNA
   3430..3453    +  misc_feature   LB T-DNA repeat: left border repeat from octopine Ach5 T-DNA
   3545..3797    -  terminator     MAS terminator: mannopine synthase terminator
   3810..4358    -  CDS            bar: PAT_STRHY - Experimental evidence at protein level: Swiss-Prot protein existence level 1. Inactivates phosphinothricin (PPT) by transfer of an acetyl group from acetyl CoA. Can also acetylate demethylphosphinothricin but not PTT or glutamate. This enzyme is an effector of phosphinothricin tripeptide (PTT or bialaphos) resistance. From Streptomyces hygroscopicus. Introduced by genetic manipulation and expressed in glufosinate-tolerant maize by Dekalb Genetics.
   4364..4744    -  promoter       MAS promoter: mannopine synthase promoter (Velten et al., 1984)
   5370..5670    +  promoter       CaMV 35S promoter (fragment): strong constitutive promoter from cauliflower mosaic virus
   5671..6012    +  promoter       CaMV 35S promoter: strong constitutive promoter from cauliflower mosaic virus
   6028..6083    +  misc_feature   TMV Ω: translational enhancer from the tobacco mosaic virus 5'-leader sequence (Gallie et al., 1988)
   6204..6917    +  CDS            mEGFP: mEGFP is a basic (constitutively fluorescent) green fluorescent protein published in 2002, derived from Aequorea victoria. It has moderate acid sensitivity.
   7001..7160    +  polyA_signal   CaMV poly(A) signal (fragment): cauliflower mosaic virus polyadenylation signal
   7376..8185    +  CDS            KanR: aminoglycoside phosphotransferase; aph(3')-Ia; confers resistance to kanamycin in bacteria or G418 (Geneticin®) in eukaryotes
>Addgene plasmid #231279 | pAVEC1_C-mEGFP | addgene full sequence | sequence record 461067 | Addgene NGS Result
TTGAGATCCTTTTTTTCTGCGCGTAATCTGCTGCTTGCAAACAAAAAAACCACCGCTACCAGCGGTGGTT
TGTTTGCCGGATCAAGAGCTACCAACTCTTTTTCCGAAGGTAACTGGCTTCAGCAGAGCGCAGATACCAA
ATACTGTTCTTCTAGTGTAGCCGTAGTTAGGCCACCACTTCAAGAACTCTGTAGCACCGCCTACATACCT
CGCTCTGCTAATCCTGTTACCAGTGGCTGCTGCCAGTGGCGATAAGTCGTGTCTTACCGGGTTGGACTCA
AGACGATAGTTACCGGATAAGGCGCAGCGGTCGGGCTGAACGGGGGGTTCGTGCACACAGCCCAGCTTGG
AGCGAACGACCTACACCGAACTGAGATACCTACAGCGTGAGCTATGAGAAAGCGCCACGCTTCCCGAAGG
GAGAAAGGCGGACAGGTATCCGGTAAGCGGCAGGGTCGGAACAGGAGAGCGCACGAGGGAGCTTCCAGGG
GGAAACGCCTGGTATCTTTATAGTCCTGTCGGGTTTCGCCACCTCTGACTTGAGCGTCGATTTTTGTGAT
GCTCGTCAGGGGGGCGGAGCCTATGGAAAAACGCCAGCAACGCGGCCTTTTTACGGTTCCTGGCCTTTTG
CTGGCCTTTTGCTCACATGTTCTTTCCTGCGTTATCCCCTGATTCTGTGGATAACCGTATTACCGCCTTT
GAGTGACTGAAGAACCGAGCGCCGCCGTCTAAAAAGGTGATGTGTATTTGAGTAAAACAGCTTGCGTCAT
GCGGTCGCTGCGTATATGATGCGATGAGTAAATAAACAAATACGCAAGGGGAACGCATGAAGGTTATCGC
TGTACTTAACCAGAAAGGCGGGTCAGGCAAGACGACCATCGCAACCCATCTAGCCCGCGCCCTGCAACTC
GCCGGGGCCGATGTTCTGTTAGTCGATTCCGATCCCCAGGGCAGTGCCCGCGATTGGGCGGCCGTGCGGG
AAGATCAACCGCTAACCGTTGTCGGCATCGACCGCCCGACGATTGACCGCGACGTGAAGGCCATCGGCCG
GCGCGACTTCGTAGTGATCGACGGAGCGCCCCAGGCGGCGGACTTGGCTGTGTCCGCGATCAAGGCAGCC
GACTTCGTGCTGATTCCGGTGCAGCCAAGCCCTTACGACATATGGGCCACCGCCGACCTGGTGGAGCTGG
TTAAGCAGCGCATTGAGGTCACGGATGGAAGGCTACAAGCGGCCTTTGTCGTGTCGCGGGCGATCAAAGG
CACGCGCATCGGCGGTGAGGTTGCCGAGGCGCTGGCCGGGTACGAGCTGCCCATTCTTGAGTCCCGTATC
ACGCAGCGCGTGAGCTACCCAGGCACTGCCGCCGCCGGCACAACCGTTCTTGAATCAGAACCCGAGGGCG
ACGCTGCCCGCGAGGTCCAGGCGCTGGCCGCTGAAATTAAATCAAAACTCATTTGAGTTAATGAGGTAAA
GAGAAAATGAGCAAAAGCACAAACACGCTAAGTGCCGGCCGTCCGAGCGCACGCAGCAGCAAGGCTGCAA
CGTTGGCCAGCCTGGCAGACACGCCAGCCATGAAGCGGGTCAACTTTCAGTTGCCGGCGGAGGATCACAC
CAAGCTGAAGATGTACGCGGTACGCCAAGGCAAGACCATTACCGAGCTGCTATCTGAATACATCGCGCAG
CTACCAGAGTAAATGAGCAAATGAATAAATGAGTAGATGAATTTTAGCGGCTAAAGGAGGCGGCATGGAA
AATCAAGAACAACCAGGCACCGACGCCGTGGAATGCCCCATGTGTGGAGGAACGGGCGGTTGGCCAGGCG
TAAGCGGCTGGGTTGCCTGCCGGCCCTGCAATGGCACTGGAACCCCCAAGCCCGAGGAATCGGCGTGAGC
GGTCGCAAACCATCCGGCCCGGTACAAATCGGCGCGGCGCTGGGTGATGACCTGGTGGAGAAGTTGAAGG
CCGCGCAGGCCGCCCAGCGGCAACGCATCGAGGCAGAAGCACGCCCCGGTGAATCGTGGCAAGCGGCCGC
TGATCGAATCCGCAAAGAATCCCGGCAACCGCCGGCAGCCGGTGCGCCGTCGATTAGGAAGCCGCCCAAG
GGCGACGAGCAACCAGATTTTTTCGTTCCGATGCTCTATGACGTGGGCACCCGCGATAGTCGCAGCATCA
TGGACGTGGCCGTTTTCCGTCTGTCGAAGCGTGACCGACGAGCTGGCGAGGTGATCCGCTACGAGCTTCC
AGACGGGCACGTAGAGGTTTCCGCAGGGCCGGCCGGCATGGCCAGTGTGTGGGATTACGACCTGGTACTG
ATGGCGGTTTCCCATCTAACCGAATCCATGAACCGATACCGGGAAGGGAAGGGAGACAAGCCCGGCCGCG
TGTTCCGTCCACACGTTGCGGACGTACTCAAGTTCTGCCGGCGAGCCGATGGCGGAAAGCAGAAAGACGA
CCTGGTAGAAACCTGCATTCGGTTAAACACCACGCACGTTGCCATGCAGCGTACGAAGAAGGCCAAGAAC
GGCCGCCTGGTGACGGTATCCGAGGGTGAAGCCTTGATTAGCCGCTACAAGATCGTAAAGAGCGAAACCG
GGCGGCCGGAGTACATCGAGATCGAGCTAGCTGATTGGATGTACCGCGAGATCACAGAAGGCAAGAACCC
GGACGTGCTGACGGTTCACCCCGATTACTTTTTGATCGATCCCGGCATCGGCCGTTTTCTCTACCGCCTG
GCACGCCGCGCCGCAGGCAAGGCAGAAGCCAGATGGTTGTTCAAGACGATCTACGAACGCAGTGGCAGCG
CCGGAGAGTTCAAGAAGTTCTGTTTCACCGTGCGCAAGCTGATCGGGTCAAATGACCTGCCGGAGTACGA
TTTGAAGGAGGAGGCGGGGCAGGCTGGCCCGATCCTAGTCATGCGCTACCGCAACCTGATCGAGGGCGAA
GCATCCGCCGGTTCCTAATGTACGGAGCAGATGCTAGGGCAAATTGCCCTAGCAGGGGAAAAAGGTCGAA
AAGGTCTCTTTCCTGTGGATAGCACGTACATTGGGAACCCAAAGCCGTACATTGGGAACCGGAACCCGTA
CATTGGGAACCCAAAGCCGTACATTGGGAACCGGTCACACATGTAAGTGACTGATATAAAAGAGAAAAAA
GGCGATTTTTCCGCCTAAAACTCTTTAAAACTTATTAAAACTCTTAAAACCCGCCTGGCCTGTGCATAAC
TGTCTGGCCAGCGCACAGCCGAAGAGCTGCAAAAAGCGCCTACCCTTCGGTCGCTGCGCTCCCTACGCCC
CGCCGCTTCGCGTCGGCCTATCGCGGCCGCTGGCCGCTCAAAAATGGCTGGCCTACGGCCAGGCAATCTA
CCAGCGCGCGGACAAGCTAGGATTGGCAGGATATATTCAGTTGTAAATGCGAGCTGTTGGCTGGCTGGTG
GCAGGATATATTCAGTTGTAAATAAATTGACGCTTAGACAACTTAATAACACATTGCGGACGTTTTTAAT
GTACTGAATTAACGCCGAATTAATTCGAGCTCTTCTAGAGATCTGATAATTTATTTGAAAATTCATAAGA
AAAGCAAACGTTACATGAATTGATGAAACAATACAAAGACAGATAAAGCCACGCACATTTAGGATATTGG
CCGAGATTACTGAATATTGAGTAAGATCACGGAATTTCTGACAGGAGCATGTCTTCAATTCAGCCCAAAT
GGCAGTTGAAATACTCAAACCGCCCCATATGCAGGAGCGGATCATTCATTGTTTGTTTGGTTGCCTTTGC
CAACATGGGAGTCCAAGATTCTGCAGTCAAATCTCGGTGACGGGCAGGACCGGACGGGGCGGTACCGGCA
GGCTGAAGTCCAGCTGCCAGAAACCCACGTCATGCCAGTTCCCGTGCTTGAAGCCGGCCGCCCGCAGCAT
GCCGCGGGGGGCATATCCGAGCGCCTCGTGCATGCGCACGCTCGGGTCGTTGGGCAGCCCGATGACAGCG
ACCACGCTCTTGAAGCCCTGTGCCTCCAGGGACTTCAGCAGGTGGGTGTAGAGCGTGGAGCCCAGTCCCG
TCCGCTGGTGGCGGGGGGAGACGTACACGGTCGACTCGGCCGTCCAGTCGTAGGCGTTGCGTGCCTTCCA
GGGGCCAGCGTAGGCGATGCCGGCGACCTCGCCGTCCACCTCGGCGACGAGCCAGGGATAGCGCTCCCGC
AGACGGACGAGGTCGTCCGTCCACTCCTGCGGTTCCTGCGGCTCGGTACGGAAGTTGACCGTGCTTGTCT
CGATGTAGTGGTTGACGATGGTGCAGACCGCCGGCATGTCCGCCTCGGTGGCACGGCGGATGTCGGCCGG
GCGTCGTTCTGGGCTCATCGATTCGATTTGGTGTATCGAGATTGGTTATGAAATTCAGATGCTAGTGTAA
TGTATTGGTAATTTGGGAAGATATAATAGGAAGCAAGGCTATTTATCCATTTCTGAAAAGGCGAAATGGC
GTCACCGCGAGCGTCACGCGCATTCCGTTCTTGCTGTAAAGCGTTGTTTGGTACACTTTTGACTAGCGAG
GCTTGGCGTGTCAGCGTATCTATTCAAAAGTCGTTAATGGCTGCGGATCAAGAAAAAGTTGGAATAGAAA
CAGAATACCCGCGAAATTCAGGCCCGGTTGCCATGTCCTACACGCCGAAATAAACGACCAAATTAGTAGA
AAAATAAAAACTGACTCGGATACTTACGTCACGTCTTGCGCACTGATTTGAAAAATCTCAGCTCGAGGAC
TAGAGCCAAGCTGATCTCCTTTGCCCCGGAGATCACCATGGACGACTTTCTCTATCTCTACGATCTAGGA
AGAAAGTTCGACGGAGAAGGTGACGATACCATGTTCACCACCGATAATGAGAAGATTAGCCTCTTCAATT
TCAGAAAGAATGCTGACCCACAGATGGTTAGAGAGGCTTACGCGGCAGGTCTCATCAAGACGATCTACCC
GAGTAATAATCTCCAGGAGATCAAATACCTTCCCAAGAAGGTTAAAGATGCAGTCAAAAGATTCAGGACT
AACTGCATCAAGAACACAGAGAAAGATATATTTCTCAAGATCAGAAGTACTATTCCAGTATGGACGATTC
AAGGCTTGCTTCATAAACCAAGGCAAGTAATAGAGATTGGAGTCTCTAAGAAAGTAGTTCCTACTGAATC
AAAGGCCATGGAGTCAAAAATTCAGATCGAGGATCTAACAGAACTCGCCGTGAAGACTGGCGAACAGTTC
ATACAGAGTCTTTTACGACTCAATGACAAGAAGAAAATCTTCGTCAACATGGTGGAGCACGACACTCTCG
TCTACTCCAAGAATATCAAAGATACAGTCTCAGAAGACCAAAGGGCTATTGAGACTTTTCAACAAAGGGT
AATATCGGGAAACCTCCTCGGATTCCATTGCCCAGCTATCTGTCACTTCATCAAAAGGACAGTAGAAAAG
GAAGGTGGCACCTACAAATGCCATCATTGCGATAAAGGAAAGGCTATCGTTCAAGATGCCTCTGCCGACA
GTGGTCCCAAAGATGGACCCCCACCCACGAGGAGCATCGTGGAAAAAGAAGACGTTCCAACCACGTCTTC
AAAGCAAGTGGATTGATGTGATATCTCCACTGACGTAAGGGATGACGCACAATCCCACTATCCTTCGCAA
TGAGACTTTTCAACAAAGGGTAATATCGGGAAACCTCCTCGGATTCCATTGCCCAGCTATCTGTCACTTC
ATCAAAAGGACAGTAGAAAAGGAAGGTGGCACCTACAAATGCCATCATTGCGATAAAGGAAAGGCTATCG
TTCAAGATGCCTCTGCCGACAGTGGTCCCAAAGATGGACCCCCACCCACGAGGAGCATCGTGGAAAAAGA
AGACGTTCCAACCACGTCTTCAAAGCAAGTGGATTGATGTGATATCTCCACTGACGTAAGGGATGACGCA
CAATCCCACTATCCTTCGCAAGACCCTTCCTCTATATAAGGAAGTTCATTTCATTTGGAGAGAGGCCTAT
TTTTACAACAATTACCAACAACAACAAACAACAAACAACATTACAATTACTATTTACAATTACAGGCCTC
CCGGGTCAGGAAGCGAAACACCAGGAACATCAGAAAGTGCAACACCAGAATCTGGATCCGGCTCTGAAAC
TCCTGGTACTAGTGAATCGGCTACCCCTGAATCAGGGTCCTCTGTTTCAAAGGGAGAGGAGTTGTTCACT
GGAGTTGTTCCTATCTTGGTTGAGCTTGATGGAGATGTTAACGGACACAAGTTCTCAGTTTCTGGAGAGG
GAGAGGGAGATGCTACTTACGGAAAGCTCACTTTGAAGTTCATCTGCACTACTGGTAAGCTTCCTGTTCC
ATGGCCAACCCTTGTTACCACCCTTACCTACGGTGTTCAATGCTTCTCTCGTTACCCTGATCACATGAAG
CAACACGATTTCTTCAAGTCTGCTATGCCTGAGGGTTACGTCCAAGAGAGAACCATCTTCTTTAAGGATG
ATGGTAACTACAAGACTAGAGCTGAGGTCAAGTTTGAGGGTGACACTCTTGTCAACAGAATCGAACTTAA
GGGTATCGACTTTAAGGAAGACGGTAACATCCTTGGTCACAAGTTGGAATACAACTACAACTCTCACAAC
GTTTACATCATGGCTGACAAGCAGAAGAACGGTATCAAGGTTAACTTTAAGATCAGACACAACATTGAAG
ATGGTTCTGTTCAGTTGGCTGATCACTACCAGCAGAACACTCCTATTGGTGATGGTCCTGTTTTGTTGCC
AGATAACCACTACTTGTCTACTCAGTCTAAATTGAGTAAAGATCCAAACGAGAAGAGAGATCACATGGTT
CTTCTTGAGTTTGTTACTGCTGCTGGTATTACTCTTGGAATGGATGAGCTTTACAAGTGAGGGTCCTCTG
TCCTGATCACGGCCATGCTAGAGTCCGCAAAAATCACCAGTCTCTCTCTACAAATCTATCTCTCTCTATT
TTTCTCCAGAATAATGTGTGAGTAGTTCCCAGATAAGGGAATTAGGGTTCTTATAGGGTTTCGCTCATGT
GTTGAGCATATAAGAAACCCTTAGTATGTATTTGTATTTGTAAAATACTTCTATCAATAAAATTTCTAAT
TCCTAAAACCAAAATCCAGTGACCTGGTAACCTGGCAGGATATATGCGGTTGTAATTTTGGCAGGATATA
TGCGGTTGTAATTCATTTTTATTGTCTAAATTTCTGTATTTGTTTGTTTGCAATTAGATCCACGTTGTGT
CTCAAAATCTCTGATGTTACATTGCACAAGATAAAAATATATCATCATGAACAATAAAACTGTCTGCTTA
CATAAACAGTAATACAAGGGGTGTTATGAGCCATATTCAACGGGAAACGTCGAGGCCGCGATTAAATTCC
AACATGGATGCTGATTTATATGGGTATAAATGGGCTCGCGATAATGTCGGGCAATCAGGTGCGACAATCT
ATCGCTTGTATGGGAAGCCCGATGCGCCAGAGTTGTTTCTGAAACATGGCAAAGGTAGCGTTGCCAATGA
TGTTACAGATGAGATGGTCAGACTAAACTGGCTGACGGAATTTATGCCTCTTCCGACCATCAAGCATTTT
ATCCGTACTCCTGATGATGCATGGTTACTCACCACTGCGATCCCCGGAAAAACAGCATTCCAGGTATTAG
AAGAATATCCTGATTCAGGTGAAAATATTGTTGATGCGCTGGCAGTGTTCCTGCGCCGGTTGCATTCGAT
TCCTGTTTGTAATTGTCCTTTTAACAGCGATCGCGTATTTCGTCTCGCTCAGGCGCAATCACGAATGAAT
AACGGTTTGGTTGATGCGAGTGATTTTGATGACGAGCGTAATGGCTGGCCTGTTGAACAAGTCTGGAAAG
AAATGCATAAACTTTTGCCATTCTCACCGGATTCAGTCGTCACTCATGGTGATTTCTCACTTGATAACCT
TATTTTTGACGAGGGGAAATTAATAGGTTGTATTGATGTTGGACGAGTCGGAATCGCAGACCGATACCAG
GATCTTGCCATCCTATGGAACTGCCTCGGTGAGTTTTCTCCTTCATTACAGAAACGGCTTTTTCAAAAAT
ATGGTATTGATAATCCTGATATGAATAAATTGCAGTTTCATTTGATGCTCGATGAGTTTTTCTAATCAGA
ATTGGTTAATTGGTTGTAACACTGGCAGAGCATTACGCTGACTTGACGGGACGGCGCAAGCTCATGACCA
AAATCCCTTAACGTGAGTTACGCGTCGTTCCACTGAGCGTCAGACCCCGTAGAAAAGATCAAAGGATCTT
C
